Addgene plasmid #225930: 3_T7-mScarlet3-KRas6R
Purpose: In vitro synthesis of mRNA for fluorescent protein mScarlet3 tagged with the K-Ras6R membrane localisation signal
Depositing lab: Michalis Averof. Depositing organization: Institut de Genomique Fonctionnelle de Lyon (IGFL). Publication: Targeting the cell membrane in established and emerging model organisms. Karapidaki I, Handberg-Thorsager M, Momose T, Yasuo H, Genikhovich G, Assaf S, Deleau C, Pang Y, Pavlich C, Lohmann B, Rusciano ML, Stranges M, Mathieu J, Zilliox M, Ustyantsev K, Salmon B, Laplace-Builhe B, Koenig M, Colgren JJ, Arnone MI, Berezikov E, Brunet T, Bucher G, Burkhardt P, Dickinson DJ, Houliston E, Huisken J, Leclere L, Averof M. bioRxiv [Preprint]. 2025 Nov 29:2024.11.12.623055. doi: 10.1101/2024.11.12.623055. PubMed 41279658.
Backbone
  Vector backbone: pTwist
  Backbone manufacturer: Twist Bioscience
  Total vector size (bp): 3876
  Vector type: In vitro transcription
Growth in bacteria
  Bacterial resistance: Ampicillin, 100 μg/mL
  Growth temperature: 37°C
  Growth strain: DH5alpha
  Copy number: High Copy
Gene/Insert
  Gene/Insert name: mScarlet3-KRas6R
  Species: Synthetic
  Insert size (bp): 1656
  Promoter: T7
  Cloning method: Gene Synthesis
  Sequencing primers: 5′ n/a
Terms and licenses: Academic/Nonprofit Terms; Industry Terms: Not Available to Industry
Depositor comments: Please visit https://doi.org/10.1101/2024.11.12.623055 for bioRxiv preprint.
How to cite: 3_T7-mScarlet3-KRas6R was a gift from Michalis Averof (Addgene plasmid # 225930 ; http://n2t.net/addgene:225930 ; RRID:Addgene_225930)
