[The description below was written by a language model from this plasmid's Addgene catalogue record and pLannotate feature annotations shown in this document.]
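Description:
3_T7-mScarlet3-KRas6R is a small (about 3.9 kb) in vitro transcription template built by gene synthesis in a Twist Bioscience pTwist backbone. It is propagated in E. coli as a high-copy plasmid using a ColE1/pUC-type origin of replication and is selected with ampicillin through a β-lactamase gene driven by its native bla promoter. The annotation also picks up backbone remnants that have no evident role in the construct's function: an attB1-like Gateway recombination site and a short lacZα fragment.

The payload is a synthetic insert recorded as 1656 bp, placed downstream of a bacteriophage T7 promoter so that T7 RNA polymerase can generate mRNA from the plasmid in vitro. It encodes the bright red fluorescent protein mScarlet3 carrying the K-Ras6R membrane localisation signal, a targeting motif named after K-Ras that directs the fluorescent protein to the cell membrane. The automated annotation labels the coding region as a fragment of an mScarlet-I derivative, which most likely reflects a match to a related mScarlet-family sequence rather than a different reporter; the KRas6R portion is not annotated separately. Between the T7 promoter and the coding sequence, the feature table detects a short fragment matching the Drosophila hsp70Bb promoter region. Given its position, it may serve as a 5′ leader in the transcript, though the record does not state this. The fluorescent protein coding sequence accounts for only part of the insert, and no 3′ UTR, poly(A) tract or terminator is annotated, so the remaining insert sequence is uncharacterised here.

According to the record, the synthesised mRNA is intended for labelling cell membranes, with the associated work covering both established and emerging model organisms.
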