Features (pLannotate 1.2.2; 8 found; start..end, strand, type, name):
   1314..1902    -  rep_origin     ori: high-copy-number ColE1/pMB1/pBR322/pUC origin of replication
   2019..2043    -  protein_bind   attB1: mutant version of attB; recombination site for the Gateway® BP reaction BP Clonase™
   2143..3003    -  CDS            AmpR: β-lactamase; bla; confers resistance to ampicillin, carbenicillin, and related antibiotics
   3004..3108    -  promoter       AmpR promoter: bla
   3195..3238    -  CDS            lacZα (fragment): LacZα fragment of β-galactosidase; lacZ fragment
   3291..3309    +  promoter       T7 promoter: promoter for bacteriophage T7 RNA polymerase
   3319..3430    +  promoter       hsp70 promoter (fragment): Drosophila melanogaster hsp70Bb promoter
   3443..236     +  CDS            mScarlet-2I (fragment) (across the origin): mScarlet-I derivative in which the N- and C-termini have been modified to reduce cytotoxicity (Valbuena et al., 2020) preserves the original mammalian codon optimization
>Addgene plasmid #225930 | 3_T7-mScarlet3-KRas6R | addgene full sequence | sequence record 448025 | Addgene NGS Result
TCCACCGAGCGGTTGTACCCCGAGGACGTCGTGCTGAAGGGCGACATTAAGATGGCCCTGCGCCTGAAGG
ACGGCGGTCGCTACCTGGCGGACTTCAAGACCACCTACAGGGCCAAGAAGCCCGTGCAGATGCCCGGCGC
TTTCAACATCGACCGCAAGTTGGACATCACATCCCACAACGAGGACTACACCGTGGTGGAACAGTACGAA
CGCTCCGTGGCCCGCCACTCCACCGGCGGCTCCGGTGGCTCCAAAGAAAAGATGAGCAAAGATGGTAGAA
GGAGACGACGCAGATCAAAGACAAAGTGTGTAATTATGTAAGCGATCGCTATCGATGTTATAAGTTCTGA
ACCGAGAAAGAGGGGAGAATGTAGAGCCGATAGCTGCCCAATACTGCCACGCCCCCAGCAGCCCAGGCAT
GGAAAATAATACAGAGAAAATCCACACTTATTAGGTGCTACTGTAATTTTTTTTAAATCGCTTAAAATTA
TTCGGCGTTTGCCTAGTGCAAGGCCCATTTATGGACAATTGTTTGCCAAACTCAAAGTTTGCCGGTCGGA
GGAAAAGTTACAACGCCAAAATGTGTTGAAAAATGCAAAAGAAATTATTAAAAACATTAAAAAATTATTA
AATAATCTATGTAATTCTTGAATGTAAACTCTGTGTAAATACTAAAAATGAAAAACAAAATGGAAAGCGT
AGATGGAGAACAGTTGAATCGTTATATATTTAAATTAATATTGCATTTATTTCCAAATTACAGTGGGAGA
AGCGCTGACCGACTTCTTGCAGTGTACTCTCGAAATAAAACCCCTGTCTGTACCACGTAAAACCCCTACT
AAAAATTAGTCTCGCCCGCTGCTCACAGTTAGTTTAGTTCAATTATACGCTACTGTTTAATTTATTAACT
GTACTTATTAATGCGCGTCATGAATAATGATTGACTGTCCCTTATTTTTTTTTTTTGCTAATTTCTGTAT
TAAATTTAATGATTTACCATAAAAATATAAATAAAAATGACGGTCGAGTTGTAAAATTAATAAAAAAAAA
AAACGAATGCTGCGGCCGCAGGCTAGGTGGAGGCTCAGTGATGATAAGTCTGCGATGGTGGATGCATGTG
TCATGGTCATAGCTGTTTCCTGTGTGAAATTGTTATCCGCTCAGAGGGCACAATCCTATTCCGCGCTATC
CGACAATCTCCAAGACATTAGGTGGAGTTCAGTTCGGCGTATGGCATATGTCGCTGGAAAGAACATGTGA
GCAAAAGGCCAGCAAAAGGCCAGGAACCGTAAAAAGGCCGCGTTGCTGGCGTTTTTCCATAGGCTCCGCC
CCCCTGACGAGCATCACAAAAATCGACGCTCAAGTCAGAGGTGGCGAAACCCGACAGGACTATAAAGATA
CCAGGCGTTTCCCCCTGGAAGCTCCCTCGTGCGCTCTCCTGTTCCGACCCTGCCGCTTACCGGATACCTG
TCCGCCTTTCTCCCTTCGGGAAGCGTGGCGCTTTCTCATAGCTCACGCTGTAGGTATCTCAGTTCGGTGT
AGGTCGTTCGCTCCAAGCTGGGCTGTGTGCACGAACCCCCCGTTCAGCCCGACCGCTGCGCCTTATCCGG
TAACTATCGTCTTGAGTCCAACCCGGTAAGACACGACTTATCGCCACTGGCAGCAGCCACTGGTAACAGG
ATTAGCAGAGCGAGGTATGTAGGCGGTGCTACAGAGTTCTTGAAGTGGTGGCCTAACTACGGCTACACTA
GAAGAACAGTATTTGGTATCTGCGCTCTGCTGAAGCCAGTTACCTTCGGAAAAAGAGTTGGTAGCTCTTG
ATCCGGCAAACAAACCACCGCTGGTAGCGGTGGTTTTTTTGTTTGCAAGCAGCAGATTACGCGCAGAAAA
AAAGGATCTCAAGAAGATCCTTTGATCTTTTCTACGGGGTCTGACGCTCTATTCAACAAAGCCGCCGTCC
CGTCAAGTCAGCGTAAATGGGTAGGGGGCTTCAAATCGTCCTCGTGATACCAATTCGGAGCCTGCTTTTT
TGTACAAACTTGTTGATAATGGCAATTCAAGGATCTTCACCTAGATCCTTTTAAATTAAAAATGAAGTTT
TAAATCAATCTAAAGTATATATGAGTAAACTTGGTCTGACAGTTACCAATGCTTAATCAGTGAGGCACCT
ATCTCAGCGATCTGTCTATTTCGTTCATCCATAGTTGCCTGACTCCCCGTCGTGTAGATAACTACGATAC
GGGAGGGCTTACCATCTGGCCCCAGTGCTGCAATGATACCGCGAGAGCCACGCTCACCGGCTCCAGATTT
ATCAGCAATAAACCAGCCAGCCGGAAGGGCCGAGCGCAGAAGTGGTCCTGCAACTTTATCCGCCTCCATC
CAGTCTATTAATTGTTGCCGGGAAGCTAGAGTAAGTAGTTCGCCAGTTAATAGTTTGCGCAACGTTGTTG
CCATTGCTACAGGCATCGTGGTGTCACGCTCGTCGTTTGGTATGGCTTCATTCAGCTCCGGTTCCCAACG
ATCAAGGCGAGTTACATGATCCCCCATGTTGTGCAAAAAAGCGGTTAGCTCCTTCGGTCCTCCGATCGTT
GTCAGAAGTAAGTTGGCCGCAGTGTTATCACTCATGGTTATGGCAGCACTGCATAATTCTCTTACTGTCA
TGCCATCCGTAAGATGCTTTTCTGTGACTGGTGAGTACTCAACCAAGTCATTCTGAGAATAGTGTATGCG
GCGACCGAGTTGCTCTTGCCCGGCGTCAATACGGGATAATACCGCGCCACATAGCAGAACTTTAAAAGTG
CTCATCATTGGAAAACGTTCTTCGGGGCGAAAACTCTCAAGGATCTTACCGCTGTTGAGATCCAGTTCGA
TGTAACCCACTCGTGCACCCAACTGATCTTCAGCATCTTTTACTTTCACCAGCGTTTCTGGGTGAGCAAA
AACAGGAAGGCAAAATGCCGCAAAAAAGGGAATAAGGGCGACACGGAAATGTTGAATACTCATACTCTTC
CTTTTTCAATATTATTGAAGCATTTATCAGGGTTATTGTCTCATGAGCGGATACATATTTGAATGTATTT
AGAAAAATAAACAAATAGGGGTTCCGCGCACATTTCCCCGAAAAGTGCCAGATACCTGAAACAAAACCCA
TCGTACGGCCAAGGAAGTCTCCAATAACTGTGATCCACCACAAGCGCCAGGGTTTTCCCAGTCACGACGT
TGTAAAACGACGGCCAGTCATGCATAATCCGCACGCATCTGGAATAAGGAAGTGCCATTCCGCCTGACCT
TAATACGACTCACTATAGGGCGAATTGGGTAAAGTGCAAGTTAAAGTGAATCAATTAAAAGTAACCAGCA
ACCAAGTAAATCAACTGCAACTACTGAAATCTGCCAAGAAGTAATTATTGAATACAAGAAGAGAACTCTG
GGCGCCACAACCATGGATAGCACCGAGGCAGTGATCAAGGAGTTCATGCGGTTCAAGGTGCACATGGAGG
GCTCCATGAACGGCCACGAGTTCGAGATCGAGGGCGAGGGCGAGGGCCGCCCCTACGAGGGCACCCAGAC
CGCCAAGCTGAGGGTGACCAAGGGTGGCCCCCTGCCCTTCTCCTGGGACATCCTGTCCCCTCAGTTCATG
TACGGCTCCAGGGCCTTCACGAAGCACCCCGCCGACATCCCCGACTACTGGAAGCAGTCCTTCCCCGAGG
GCTTCAAGTGGGAGCGCGTGATGAACTTCGAGGACGGCGGCGCTGTGTCCGTGGCCCAGGACACCTCCCT
GGAGGACGGCACCCTGATCTACAAGGTGAAGCTCCGCGGCACCAACTTCCCTCCTGACGGCCCCGTAATG
CAGAAGAAGACAATGGGCTGGGAAGCA
