>Addgene plasmid #225930 | 3_T7-mScarlet3-KRas6R | depositor partial sequence | sequence record 442780 | insert
TAATACGACTCACTATAGGGCGAATTGGGTAAAGTGCAAGTTAAAGTGAATCAATTAAAAGTAACCAGCA
ACCAAGTAAATCAACTGCAACTACTGAAATCTGCCAAGAAGTAATTATTGAATACAAGAAGAGAACTCTG
GGCGCCACAACCATGGATAGCACCGAGGCAGTGATCAAGGAGTTCATGCGGTTCAAGGTGCACATGGAGG
GCTCCATGAACGGCCACGAGTTCGAGATCGAGGGCGAGGGCGAGGGCCGCCCCTACGAGGGCACCCAGAC
CGCCAAGCTGAGGGTGACCAAGGGTGGCCCCCTGCCCTTCTCCTGGGACATCCTGTCCCCTCAGTTCATG
TACGGCTCCAGGGCCTTCACGAAGCACCCCGCCGACATCCCCGACTACTGGAAGCAGTCCTTCCCCGAGG
GCTTCAAGTGGGAGCGCGTGATGAACTTCGAGGACGGCGGCGCTGTGTCCGTGGCCCAGGACACCTCCCT
GGAGGACGGCACCCTGATCTACAAGGTGAAGCTCCGCGGCACCAACTTCCCTCCTGACGGCCCCGTAATG
CAGAAGAAGACAATGGGCTGGGAAGCATCCACCGAGCGGTTGTACCCCGAGGACGTCGTGCTGAAGGGCG
ACATTAAGATGGCCCTGCGCCTGAAGGACGGCGGTCGCTACCTGGCGGACTTCAAGACCACCTACAGGGC
CAAGAAGCCCGTGCAGATGCCCGGCGCTTTCAACATCGACCGCAAGTTGGACATCACATCCCACAACGAG
GACTACACCGTGGTGGAACAGTACGAACGCTCCGTGGCCCGCCACTCCACCGGCGGCTCCGGTGGCTCCA
AAGAAAAGATGAGCAAAGATGGTAGAAGGAGACGACGCAGATCAAAGACAAAGTGTGTAATTATGTAAGC
GATCGCTATCGATGTTATAAGTTCTGAACCGAGAAAGAGGGGAGAATGTAGAGCCGATAGCTGCCCAATA
CTGCCACGCCCCCAGCAGCCCAGGCATGGAAAATAATACAGAGAAAATCCACACTTATTAGGTGCTACTG
TAATTTTTTTTAAATCGCTTAAAATTATTCGGCGTTTGCCTAGTGCAAGGCCCATTTATGGACAATTGTT
TGCCAAACTCAAAGTTTGCCGGTCGGAGGAAAAGTTACAACGCCAAAATGTGTTGAAAAATGCAAAAGAA
ATTATTAAAAACATTAAAAAATTATTAAATAATCTATGTAATTCTTGAATGTAAACTCTGTGTAAATACT
AAAAATGAAAAACAAAATGGAAAGCGTAGATGGAGAACAGTTGAATCGTTATATATTTAAATTAATATTG
CATTTATTTCCAAATTACAGTGGGAGAAGCGCTGACCGACTTCTTGCAGTGTACTCTCGAAATAAAACCC
CTGTCTGTACCACGTAAAACCCCTACTAAAAATTAGTCTCGCCCGCTGCTCACAGTTAGTTTAGTTCAAT
TATACGCTACTGTTTAATTTATTAACTGTACTTATTAATGCGCGTCATGAATAATGATTGACTGTCCCTT
ATTTTTTTTTTTTGCTAATTTCTGTATTAAATTTAATGATTTACCATAAAAATATAAATAAAAATGACGG
TCGAGTTGTAAAATTAATAAAAAAAAAAAACGAATGCTGCGGCCGC
